>Addgene plasmid #72511 | pJK530 | depositor full sequence | sequence record 132537 | pJK530 sequence 3964 bps
TGGCGAATGGG
[124 nt withheld, positions 12-135]
C
[91 nt withheld, positions 137-227]
A
[49 nt withheld, positions 229-277]
CCTTTGACGTTGGAGTCCACGTTCTTT
[37 nt withheld, positions 305-341]
ACCCTATCTCGGTCTATTCTTTTGATTTATAAGGGATTTTGCCGATTTCGGCCTATTGGTTAAAAAATGA
GCTGATTTAACAAAAATTTAACGCGAATTTTAACAAAATATTAACGTTTACAATTTCAGGTGGCACTTTT
CGGGGAAATGTGCGCGGAACCCCTATTTGTTTATTTTTCTAAATACATTCAAATATGTATCCGCTCATGA
GACAATAACCCTGATAAATGCTTCAATAATATTGAAAAAGGAAGAGTATGAGTATTCAACATTTCCGTGT
CGCCCTTATTCCCTTTTTTGCGGCATTTTGCCTTCCTGTTTTTGCTCACCCAGAAACGCTGGTGAAAGTA
AAAGATGCTGAAGATCAGTTGGGTGCACGAGTGGGTTACATCGAACTGGATCTCAACAGCGGTAAGATCC
TTGAGAGTTTTCGCCCCGAAGAACGTTTTCCAATGATGAGCACTTTTAAAGTTCTGCTATGTGGCGCGGT
ATTATCCCGTATTGACGCCGGGCAAGAGCAACTCGGTCGCCGCATACACTATTCTCAGAATGACTTGGTT
GAGTACTCACCAGTCACAGAAAAGCATCTTACGGATGGCATGACAGTAAGAGAATTATGCAGTGCTGCCA
TAACCATGAGTGATAACACTGCGGCCAACTTACTTCTGACAACGATCGGAGGACCGAAGGAGCTAACCGC
TTTTTTGCACAACATGGGGGATCATGTAACTCGCCTTGATCGTTGGGAACCGGAGCTGAATGAAGCCATA
CCAAACGACGAGCGTGACACCACGATGCCTGCAGCAATGGCAACAACGTTGCGCAAACTATTAACTGGCG
AACTACTTACTCTAGCTTCCCGGCAACAATTAATAGACTGGATGGAGGCGGATAAAGTTGCAGGACCACT
TCTGCGCTCGGCCCTTCCGGCTGGCTGGTTTATTGCTGATAAATCTGGAGCCGGTGAGCGTGGGTCTCGC
GGTATCATTGCAGCACTGGGGCCAGATGGTAAGCCCTCCCGTATCGTAGTTATCTACACGACGGGGAGTC
AGGCAACTATGGATGAACGAAATAGACAGATCGCTGAGATAGGTGCCTCACTGATTAAGCATTGGTAACT
GTCAGACCAAGTTTACTCATATATACTTTAGATTGATTTAAAACTTCATTTTTAATTTAAAAGGATCTAG
GTGAAGATCCTTTTTGATAATCTCATGACCAAAATCCCTTAACGTGAGTTTTCGTTCCACTGAGCGTCAG
ACCCCGTAGAAAAGATCAAAGGATCTTCTTGAGATCCTTTTTTTCTGCGCGTAATCTGCTGCTTGCAAAC
AAAAAAACCACCGCTACCAGCGGTGGTTTGTTTGCCGGATCAAGAGCTACCAACTCTTTTTCCGAAGGTA
ACTGGCTTCAGCAGAGCGCAGATACCAAATACTGTCCTTCTAGTGTAGCCGTAGTTAGGCCACCACTTCA
AGAACTCTGTAGCACCGCCTACATACCTCGCTCTGCTAATCCTGTTACCAGTGGCTGCTGCCAGTGGCGA
TAAGTCGTGTCTTACCGGGTTGGACTCAAGACGATAGTTACCGGATAAGGCGCAGCGGTCGGGCTGAACG
GGGGGTTCGTGCACACAGCCCAGCTTGGAGCGAACGACCTACACCGAACTGAGATACCTACAGCGTGAGC
TATGAGAAAGCGCCACGCTTCCCGAAGGGAGAAAGGCGGACAGGTATCCGGTAAGCGGCAGGGTCGGAAC
AGGAGAGCGCACGAGGGAGCTTCCAGGGGGAAACGCCTGGTATCTTTATAGTCCTGTCGGGTTTCGCCAC
CTCTGACTTGAGCGTCGATTTTTGTGATGCTCGTCAGGGGGGCGGAGCCTATGGAAAAACGCCAGCAACG
CGGCCTTTTTACGGTTCCTGGCCTTTTGCTGGCCTTTTGCTCACATGTTCTTTCCTGCGTTATCCCCTGA
TTCTGTGGATAACCGTATTACCGCCTTTGAGTGAGCTGATACCGCTCGCCGCAGCCGAACGACCGAGCGC
AGCGAGTCAGTGAGCGAGGAAGCGGAAGAGCGCCTGATGCGGTATTTTCTCCTTACGCATCTGTGCGGTA
TTTCACACCGCATATATGGTGCACTCTCAGTACAATCTGCTCTGATGCCGCATAGTTAAGCCAGTATACA
CTCCGCTATCGCTACGTGACTGGGTCATGGCTGCGCCCCGACACCCGCCAACACCCGCTGACGCGCCCTG
ACGGGCTTGTCTGCTCCCGGCATCCGCTTACAGACAAGCTGTGACCGTCTCCGGGAGCTGCATGTGTCAG
AGGTTTTCACCGTCATCACCGAAACGCGCGAGGCAGCTGCGGTAAAGCTCATCAGCGTGGTCGTGAAGCG
ATTCACAGATGTCTGCCTGTTCATCCGCGTCCAGCTCGTTGAGTTTCTCCAGAAGCGTTAATGTCTGGCT
TCTGATAAAGCGGGCCATGTTAAGGGCGGTTTTTTCCTGTTTGGTCACTGATGCCTCCGTGTAAGGGGGA
TTTCTGTTCATGGGGGTAATGATACCGATGAAACGAGAGAGGATGCTCACGATACGGGTTACTGATGATG
AACATGCCCGGTTACTGGAACGTTGTGAGGGTAAACAACTGGCGGTATGGATGCGGCGGGACCAGAGAAA
AATCACTCAGGGTCAATGCCAGCGCTTCGTTAATACAGATGTAGGTGTTCCACAGGGTAGCCAGCAGCAT
CCTGCGATGCAGATCCGGAACATAATGGTGCAGGGCGCTGACTTCCGCGTTTCCAGACTTTACGAAACAC
GGAAACCGAAGACCATTCATGTTGTTGCTCAGGTCGCAGACGTTTTGCAGCAGCAGTCGCTTCACGTTCG
CTCGCGTATCGGTGATTCATTCTGCTAACCAGTAAGGCAACCCCGCCAGCCTAGCCGGGTCCTCAACGAC
AGGAGCACGATCATGCGCACCCGTGGCCAGGACCCAACGCTGCCCGAGATCTCGATCCCGCGAAATTAAT
ACGACTCACTATAGGGAGACCACAACGGTTTCCCTCTAGAAATAATTTTGTTTAACTTTAAGAAGGAGAT
ATACCATGGCAAAGCGCACCCTTCTTATAGCGCTGGCATTGGCATGCGCGGCACCGGGCTTGGCCCATGC
CCAGCGCATTGCGCCCATGAAGGCAGGTAACTTTGCCCGCCTTTGTACGCGCGCCACTAGTGCTGGCATT
TGCGATGCCTATATTGGCGGCCTGACGGATGGGGTCTCTCTTTCCAAAATCAATGATCGGAACGAGGGGG
ATCCTTCTGCGCCTGCTGGTTTTTGTGTTCCCGCTACAGAAACCATGCCCGTTATGCGCTCCAAGGTACT
TACCTGGCTGAAAGCGCATTCTGAAACACTGGACAAGCCGGTTGGTGAAAGTGTTTTTGCCGCCCTGCAC
GCCTCTTATCCGTGCAGTGTGAAAAAATCACTCGAGCACCACCACCACCACCACTGAGATCCGGCTGCTA
ACAAAGCCCGAAAGGAAGCTGAGTTGGCTGCTGCCACCGCTGAGCAATAACTAGCATAACCCCTTGGGGC
CTCTAAACGGGTCTTGAGGGGTTTTTTGCTGAAAGGAGGAACTATATCCGGAT
Features (pLannotate 1.2.2; 12 found; start..end, strand, type, name):
     12..467     +  rep_origin     f1 ori (sequence partly withheld): f1 bacteriophage origin of replication; arrow indicates direction of (+) strand synthesis
    494..598     +  promoter       AmpR promoter: bla
    599..1459    +  CDS            AmpR: β-lactamase; bla; confers resistance to ampicillin, carbenicillin, and related antibiotics
   1630..2218    +  rep_origin     ori: high-copy-number ColE1/pMB1/pBR322/pUC origin of replication
   2404..2546    -  misc_feature   bom: basis of mobility region from pBR322
   2648..2839    -  CDS            rop: Rop protein, which maintains plasmids at low copy number; rop
   2856..3236    +  CDS            YPB1_ECOLX: Protein predicted: Swiss-Prot protein existence level 4. From Escherichia coli.
   3348..3366    +  promoter       T7 promoter: promoter for bacteriophage T7 RNA polymerase
   3398..3420    +  RBS            RBS: efficient ribosome binding site from bacteriophage T7 gene 10 (Olins and Rangwala, 1989)
   3808..3825    +  CDS            9xHis (fragment): 9xHis affinity tag
   3835..3884    +  CDS            SET1 (fragment): solubility-enhancement tag derived from T7 phage gene 10B
   3892..3939    +  terminator     T7 terminator: transcription terminator for bacteriophage T7 RNA polymerase
