[The description below was written by a language model from this plasmid's Addgene catalogue record and pLannotate feature annotations shown in this document.]
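Description:
pJK530 is a bacterial expression plasmid built on the pET23d backbone, designed to produce a small hypothetical protein from Acetobacter aceti 1023 in E. coli. The insert, called orfY (locus AZ09_06380), is an open reading frame located within the purSQL purine biosynthesis gene cluster. It was cloned between the NcoI and XhoI sites, both of which remain intact. This places it in frame with the backbone-encoded C-terminal hexahistidine tag, giving the product designated AaOrfYH6. The whole plasmid is 3,964 bp.

Expression is driven by the bacteriophage T7 promoter, followed by the efficient ribosome binding site from T7 gene 10, and transcription ends at the T7 terminator. Production therefore requires a host that supplies T7 RNA polymerase; the DH5alpha strain listed in the record serves for propagation only. The automated annotation does not label the orfY coding region itself, which lies in the unannotated span between the RBS and the His tag. It marks the tag as a fragment of a 9xHis feature, an 18-nt match that corresponds to the six histidine codons described in the catalogue entry. The short "SET1" fragment called just before the terminator is probably a match to T7 gene 10-derived backbone sequence rather than a functional fusion partner.

The plasmid is maintained through a ColE1/pMB1-type origin and selected with ampicillin via the bla β-lactamase gene and its own promoter. An f1 origin is also present, which allows single-stranded DNA production. The annotation additionally reports pBR322-derived bom and rop regions, although the catalogue lists the plasmid as high copy. The typical use is overexpression of the tagged protein and its purification by metal-affinity chromatography for biochemical or structural characterisation.
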