Addgene plasmid #72511: pJK530
Purpose: Produces Acetobacter aceti 1023 hypothetical protein in purSyQL cluster with C-terminal His6 tag (AaOrfYH6)
Depositing lab: T. J. Kappock. Depositing organization: Purdue University.
Backbone
  Vector backbone: pET23d
  Backbone size w/o insert (bp): 3663
  Total vector size (bp): 3964
  Vector type: Bacterial Expression
Growth in bacteria
  Bacterial resistance: Ampicillin, 100 μg/mL
  Growth temperature: 37°C
  Growth strain: DH5alpha
  Copy number: High Copy
Gene/Insert
  Gene/Insert name: hypothetical protein in purSQL operon (alt names: orfY; AZ09_06380)
  Species: Acetobacter aceti 1023
  GenBank ID: KDE20459
  Promoter: T7
  Tag / fusion protein: His6 (C terminal on backbone)
  Cloning method: Restriction Enzyme; 5′ cloning site NcoI (not destroyed); 3′ cloning site XhoI (not destroyed)
  Sequencing primers: 5′ T7 promoter; 3′ T7 terminator
Terms and licenses: Academic/Nonprofit Terms; Industry Terms: Not Available to Industry
How to cite: pJK530 was a gift from T. J. Kappock (Addgene plasmid # 72511 ; http://n2t.net/addgene:72511 ; RRID:Addgene_72511)
