>Addgene plasmid #72511 | pJK530 | addgene partial sequence | sequence record 135807 | T7 5'-TAATACGACTCACTATAGGG-3'
AATAATTTTGTTTAACTTTAAGAAGGAGATATACCATGGCAAAGCGCACCCTTCTTATAGCGCTGGCATT
GGCATGCGCGGCACCGGGCTTGGCCCATGCCCAGCGCATTGCGCCCATGAAGGCAGGTAACTTTGCCCGC
CTTTGTACGCGCGCCACTAGTGCTGGCATTTGCGATGCCTATATTGGCGGCCTGACGGATGGGGTCTCTC
TTTCCAAAATCAATGATCGGAACGAGGGGGATCCTTCTGCGCCTGCTGGTTTTTGTGTTCCCGCTACAGA
AACCATGCCCGTTATGCGCTCCAAGGTACTTACCTGGCTGAAAGCGCATTCTGAAACACTGGACAAGCCG
GTTGGTGAAAGTGTTTTTGCCGCCCTGCACGCCTCTTATCCGTGCAGTGTGAAAAAATCACTCGAGCACC
ACCACCACCACCACTGAGATCCGGCTGCTAACAAAGCCCGAAAGGAAGCTGAGTTGGCTGCTGCCACCGC
TGAGCAATAACTAGCATAACCCCTTGGGGCCTCTAAACGGGTCTTGAGGGGTTTTTTGCTGAAAGGAGGA
ACTATATCCGGATTGGCGAATGGG
[124 nt withheld, positions 585-708]
C
[91 nt withheld, positions 710-800]
A
[49 nt withheld, positions 802-850]
CCTTTGACGTTGGAGTCCACGTTCTTT
[37 nt withheld, positions 878-914]
ACCCTATCTCGGTCTATTCTTTTGATTTATAAGGGATTTTGCCGATTTCGGCCTATTGGTTAAAAAATGA
GCTGATTTAACAAAAATTTAACGCGAATTTTAACAAAATATT
