>Addgene plasmid #72511 | pJK530 | addgene partial sequence | sequence record 135809 | T7term 5'-GCTAGTTATTGCTCAGCGG-3'
TTTCGGGCTTTGTTAGCAGCCGGATCTCAGTGGTGGTGGTGGTGGTGCTCGAGTGATTTTTTCACACTGC
ACGGATAAGAGGCGTGCAGGGCGGCAAAAACACTTTCACCAACCGGCTTGTCCAGTGTTTCAGAATGCGC
TTTCAGCCAGGTAAGTACCTTGGAGCGCATAACGGGCATGGTTTCTGTAGCGGGAACACAAAAACCAGCA
GGCGCAGAAGGATCCCCCTCGTTCCGATCATTGATTTTGGAAAGAGAGACCCCATCCGTCAGGCCGCCAA
TATAGGCATCGCAAATGCCAGCACTAGTGGCGCGCGTACAAAGGCGGGCAAAGTTACCTGCCTTCATGGG
CGCAATGCGCTGGGCATGGGCCAAGCCCGGTGCCGCGCATGCCAATGCCAGCGCTATAAGAAGGGTGCGC
TTTGCCATGGTATATCTCCTTCTTAAAGTTAAACAAAATTATTTCTAGAGGGAAACCGTTGTGGTCTCCC
TATAGTGAGTCGTATTAATTTCGCGGGATCGAGATCTCGGGCAGCGTTGGGTCCTGGCCACGGGTGCGCA
TGATCGTGCTCCTGTCGTTGAGGACCCGGCTAGGCTGGCGGGGTTGCCTTACTGGTTAGCAGAATGAATC
ACCGATACGCGAGCGAACGTGAAGCGACTGCTGCTGCAAAACGTCTGCGACCTGAGCAACAACATGAATG
GTCTTCGGTTTCCGTGTTTCGTAAAGTCTGGAAACGCGGAAGTCAGCGCCCTGCACCATTATGTTCCGGA
TCTGCATCGCAGGATGCTGCTGGCTACCCTGTGGAACACCTACATCTGTATTAACGAAGCGCTGGCATTG
ACCCTGAGTGATTTTTCTCTGGTCCCGCCGCATCCATACCGCCAGTTGTTTACCCTCACAACGTTCCAGT
AACCGGGCATGTTCATCATCAGTAACCCGTATCGTGAGCATCCTCTCTCGTTTCATCGGTATCATTACCC
CCATGAACAGAAATCCCCCTTACACGGAGGCATCAGTGACCAAACAGGAAAAAACCGCCCTTAACATGGC
CCGCTTTATC
